>Addgene plasmid #230935 | pLenti-hU6-enhanced_gRNA-BFP-P2A-PuroR | addgene full sequence | sequence record 462688 | Addgene NGS Result
TCCCATAGTAACGCCAATAGGGACTTTCCATTGACGTCAATGGGTGGAGTATTTACGGTAAACTGCCCAC
TTGGCAGTACATCAAGTGTATCATATGCCAAGTACGCCCCCTATTGACGTCAATGACGGTAAATGGCCCG
CCTGGCATTATGCCCAGTACATGACCTTATGGGACTTTCCTACTTGGCAGTACATCTACGTATTAGTCAT
CGCTATTACCATGGTGATGCGGTTTTGGCAGTACATCAATGGGCGTGGATAGCGGTTTGACTCACGGGGA
TTTCCAAGTCTCCACCCCATTGACGTCAATGGGAGTTTGTTTTGGCACCAAAATCAACGGGACTTTCCAA
AATGTCGTAACAACTCCGCCCCATTGACGCAAATGGGCGGTAGGCGTGTACGGTGGGAGGTCTATATAAG
CAGCGCGTTTTGCCTGTACTGGGTCTCTCTGGTTAGACCAGATCTGAGCCTGGGAGCTCTCTGGCTAACT
AGGGAACCCACTGCTTAAGCCTCAATAAAGCTTGCCTTGAGTGCTTCAAGTAGTGTGTGCCCGTCTGTTG
TGTGACTCTGGTAACTAGAGATCCCTCAGACCCTTTTAGTCAGTGTGGAAAATCTCTAGCAGTGGCGCCC
GAACAGGGACTTGAAAGCGAAAGGGAAACCAGAGGAGCTCTCTCGACGCAGGACTCGGCTTGCTGAAGCG
CGCACGGCAAGAGGCGAGGGGCGGCGACTGGTGAGTACGCCAAAAATTTTGACTAGCGGAGGCTAGAAGG
AGAGAGATGGGTGCGAGAGCGTCAGTATTAAGCGGGGGAGAATTAGATCGCGATGGGAAAAAATTCGGTT
AAGGCCAGGGGGAAAGAAAAAATATAAATTAAAACATATAGTATGGGCAAGCAGGGAGCTAGAACGATTC
GCAGTTAATCCTGGCCTGTTAGAAACATCAGAAGGCTGTAGACAAATACTGGGACAGCTACAACCATCCC
TTCAGACAGGATCAGAAGAACTTAGATCATTATATAATACAGTAGCAACCCTCTATTGTGTGCATCAAAG
GATAGAGATAAAAGACACCAAGGAAGCTTTAGACAAGATAGAGGAAGAGCAAAACAAAAGTAAGACCACC
GCACAGCAAGCGGCCGCTGATCTTCAGACCTGGAGGAGGAGATATGAGGGACAATTGGAGAAGTGAATTA
TATAAATATAAAGTAGTAAAAATTGAACCATTAGGAGTAGCACCCACCAAGGCAAAGAGAAGAGTGGTGC
AGAGAGAAAAAAGAGCAGTGGGAATAGGAGCTTTGTTCCTTGGGTTCTTGGGAGCAGCAGGAAGCACTAT
GGGCGCAGCGTCAATGACGCTGACGGTACAGGCCAGACAATTATTGTCTGGTATAGTGCAGCAGCAGAAC
AATTTGCTGAGGGCTATTGAGGCGCAACAGCATCTGTTGCAACTCACAGTCTGGGGCATCAAGCAGCTCC
AGGCAAGAATCCTGGCTGTGGAAAGATACCTAAAGGATCAACAGCTCCTGGGGATTTGGGGTTGCTCTGG
AAAACTCATTTGCACCACTGCTGTGCCTTGGAATGCTAGTTGGAGTAATAAATCTCTGGAACAGATTTGG
AATCACACGACCTGGATGGAGTGGGACAGAGAAATTAACAATTACACAAGCTTAATACACTCCTTAATTG
AAGAATCGCAAAACCAGCAAGAAAAGAATGAACAAGAATTATTGGAATTAGATAAATGGGCAAGTTTGTG
GAATTGGTTTAACATAACAAATTGGCTGTGGTATATAAAATTATTCATAATGATAGTAGGAGGCTTGGTA
GGTTTAAGAATAGTTTTTGCTGTACTTTCTATAGTGAATAGAGTTAGGCAGGGATATTCACCATTATCGT
TTCAGACCCACCTCCCAACCCCGAGGGGACCCGACAGGCCCGAAGGAATAGAAGAAGAAGGTGGAGAGAG
AGACAGAGACAGATCCATTCGATTAGTGAACGGATCGGCACTGCGTGCGCCAATTCTGCAGACAAATGGC
AGTATTCATCCACAATTTTAAAAGAAAAGGGGGGATTGGGGGGTACAGTGCAGGGGAAAGAATAGTAGAC
ATAATAGCAACAGACATACAAACTAAAGAATTACAAAAACAAATTACAAAAATTCAAAATTTTCGGGTTT
ATTACAGGGACAGCAGAGATCCAGTTTGGTTAATACACAGGAAACAGCTATGACCATGATTACGCCAAGC
GCGCAATTAACCCTCACTAAAGGGAACAAAAGCTGGAGCTCCACCGCGGAAAAAAAGCACCGACTCGGTG
CCACTTTTTCAAGTTGATAACGGACTAGCCTTATTTAAACTTGCTATGCTGTTTCCAGCATAGCTCTTAA
ACAGAGACGTACAAAAAAGAGCAAGAAGCTAAAAAAGATTTAAAAATTATTTTTAGCGCAGTTAATGGAA
CAGGAACTAAATTTACCCCAAAAATATTACGTGAATCAGGATATAACGTTATTGAGGTTGAAGAGCATGC
ATTTGAAGATGAAACATTTAAAAATGTTGTAAATCCAAATCCAGAATTTGATCCTGCATGAAAAATACCG
CTTGAATATGGTATTAAACATGATGCAGATATTATTATTATGAATGACCCAGATGCTGACAGATTTGGAA
TGGCAATAAAACATGATGGTCATTTTGTAAGATTAGATGGAAATCAAACAGGACCAATTTTAATTGATTG
AAAATTATCAAATCTAAAACGCTTAAATAGCATTCCAAAAAATCCGGCTCTATATTCAAGTTTTGTAACA
AGTGATTTGGGTGATAGAATCGCTCATGAAAAATATGGAGTTAATATTGTAAAAACTTTAACTGGATTTA
AATGAATGGGTAGAGAAATTGCTAAAGAAGAAGATAACGGATTAAATTTTGTTTTTGCTTATGAAGAAAG
TTATGGATATGTAATTGATGACTCAGCTAGAGATAAAGATGGAATACAAGCTTCTATATTAATAGCAGAG
GCTGCTTGATTTTATAAAAAACAAAATAAAACATTAGTAGACTATTTAGAAGATTTATTTAAAGAAATGG
GTGCATATTACACTTTCACTTTAAACTTGAATTTTAAACCAGAAGAAAAGAAATTAAAAATTGAACCATT
AATGAAATCATTGAGAGCAACACCCTTAACTCAAATTGCTGGACTTAAAGTTGTTAATGTTGAAGACTAC
ATCGATGGAATGTATAATATGCCAGGACAAGACTTACTAAAATTTTATTTAGAAGATAAGTCATGATTTG
CTGTTCGCCCAAGTGGAACTGAACCTAAACTAAAAATTTATTTTATAGGTGTTGGTGAATCTGTTCAAAA
CGCTAAAGTTAAAGTAGACGAAATTATTAAAGAATTAAAATTAAAAATGAATATATAGGAGAAAAAATGA
AACTAAACAAATATATAGATCACACATTATTAAAACAAGATGCTACGAAAGCTGAAATTAAACAATTATG
TGATGAAGCAATTGAATTTGATTTTGCAACAGTTTGTGTTAATTCATATTGAACAAGCTATTGTAAAGAA
TTATTAAAAGGCACAAATGTAGGAATAACAAATGTTGTAGGTTTTCCTCTAGGTGCATGCACAACAGCTA
CAAAAGCATTCGAAGTTTCTGAAGCAATTAAAGATGGTGCAACAGAAATTGATATGGTATTAAATATTGG
TGCATTAAAAGACAAAAATTATGAATTAGTTTTAGAAGACATGAAAGCTGTAAAAAAAGCAGCTGGATCA
CATGTTGTTAAATGTATTATGGAAAATTGTTTATTAACAAAAGAAGAAATCATGAAAGCTTGTGAAATAG
CTGTTGAAGCTGGATTAGAATTTGTTAAAACATCAACAGGATTTTCAAAATCAGGTGCAACATTTGAAGA
TGTTAAACTAATGAAGTCAGTTGTTAAAGACAATGCTTTAGTTAAAGCAGCTGGTGGAGTTAGAACATTT
GAAGATGCTCAAAAAATGATTGAAGCAGGAGCTGACCGCTTAGGAACAAGTGGTGGAGTAGCTATTATTA
AAGGTGAAGAAAACAACGCGAGTTACTAAAACTAGCGTTTTTTTATTTTGCTCATTTTTATTAAAAGTTT
GCAAAAAGGAACATAAAAATTCTAATTATTGATACTAAAGTTATTAAAAAGAAGATTTTGGTTGATTTTA
TAAAGGTCATAGAATATAATATTTTAGCATGTGTATTTTGTGTGCTCATTTACAACCGTCTCCGGTGTTT
CGTCCTTTCCACAAGATATATAAAGCCAAGAAATCGAAATACTTTCAAGTTACGGTAAGCATATGATAGT
CCATTTTAAAACATAATTTTAAAACTGCAAACTACCCAAGAAATTATTACTTTCTACGTCACGTATTTTG
TACTAATATCTTTGTGTTTACAGTCAAATTAATTCCAATTATCTCTCTAACAGCCTTGTATCGTATATGC
AAATATGAAGGAATCATGGGAAATAGGCCCTCGGTACCCAATTCGCCCTATAGTGAGTCGTATTACGCGC
GCTCACTGGCCGTCGTTTTACAACATTAACCCGTGTCGGCTCCAGATCTGGCCTCCGCGCCGGGTTTTGG
CGCCTCCCGCGGGCGCCCCCCTCCTCACGGCGAGCGCTGCCACGTCAGACGAAGGGCGCAGCGAGCGTCC
TGATCCTTCCGCCCGGACGCTCAGGACAGCGGCCCGCTGCTCATAAGACTCGGCCTTAGAACCCCAGTAT
CAGCAGAAGGACATTTTAGGACGGGACTTGGGTGACTCTAGGGCACTGGTTTTCTTTCCAGAGAGCGGAA
CAGGCGAGGAAAAGTAGTCCCTTCTCGGCGATTCTGCGGAGGGATCTCCGTGGGGCGGTGAACGCCGATG
ATTATATAAGGACGCGCCGGGTGTGGCACAGCTAGTTCCGTCGCAGCCGGGATTTGGGTCGCGGTTCTTG
TTTGTGGATCGCTGTGATCGTCACTTGGTGAGTAGCGGGCTGCTGGGCTGGCCGGGGCTTTCGTGGCCGC
CGGGCCGCTCGGTGGGACGGAAGCGTGTGGAGAGACCGCCAAGGGCTGTAGTCTGGGTCCGCGAGCAAGG
TTGCCCTGAACTGGGGGTTGGGGGGAGCGCAGCAAAATGGCGGCTGTTCCCGAGTCTTGAATGGAAGACG
CTTGTGAGGCGGGCTGTGAGGTCGTTGAAACAAGGTGGGGGGCATGGTGGGCGGCAAGAACCCAAGGTCT
TGAGGCCTTCGCTAATGCGGGAAAGCTCTTATTCGGGTGAGATGGGCTGGGGCACCATCTGGGGACCCTG
ACGTGAAGTTTGTCACTGACTGGAGAACTCGGTTTGTCGTCTGTTGCGGGGGCGGCAGTTATGGCGGTGC
CGTTGGGCAGTGCACCCGTACCTTTGGGAGCGCGCGCCCTCGTCGTGTCGTGACGTCACCCGTTCTGTTG
GCTTATAATGCAGGGTGGGGCCACCTGCCGGTAGGTGTGCGGTAGGCTTTTCTCCGTCGCAGGACGCAGG
GTTCGGGCCTAGGGTAGGCTCTCCTGAATCGACAGGCGCCGGACCTCTGGTGAGGGGAGGGATAAGTGAG
GCGTCAGTTTCTTTGGTCGGTTTTATGTACCTATCTTCTTAAGTAGCTGAAGCTCCGGTTTTGAACTATG
CGCTCGGGGTTGGCGAGTGTGTTTTGTGAAGTTTTTTAGGCACCTTTTGAAATGTAATCATTTGGGTCAA
TATGTAATTTTCAGTGTTAGACTAGTAAATTGTCCGCTAAATTCTGGCCGTTTTTGGCTTTTTTGTTAGA
CGAAGCTTGGGCTGCAGGTCGACTCTAGAATGAGCGAGCTGATTAAGGAGAACATGCACATGAAGCTGTA
CATGGAGGGCACCGTGGACAACCATCACTTCAAGTGCACATCCGAGGGCGAAGGCAAGCCCTACGAGGGC
ACCCAGACCATGAGAATCAAGGTGGTCGAGGGCGGCCCTCTCCCCTTCGCCTTCGACATCCTGGCTACTA
GCTTCCTCTACGGCAGCAAGACCTTCATCAACCACACCCAGGGCATCCCCGACTTCTTCAAGCAGTCCTT
CCCTGAGGGCTTCACATGGGAGAGAGTCACCACATACGAAGACGGGGGCGTGCTGACCGCTACCCAGGAC
ACCAGCCTCCAGGACGGCTGCCTCATCTACAACGTCAAGATCAGAGGGGTGAACTTCACATCCAACGGCC
CTGTGATGCAGAAGAAAACACTCGGCTGGGAGGCCTTCACCGAGACCCTGTACCCCGCTGACGGCGGCCT
GGAAGGCAGAAACGACATGGCCCTGAAGCTCGTGGGCGGGAGCCATCTGATCGCAAACATCAAGACCACA
TATAGATCCAAGAAACCCGCTAAGAACCTCAAGATGCCTGGCGTCTACTATGTGGACTACAGACTGGAAA
GAATCAAGGAGGCCAACAACGAGACCTACGTCGAGCAGCACGAGGTGGCAGTGGCCAGATACTGCGACCT
CCCTAGCAAACTGGGGCACAAGCTTAATGGATCCGGCGCAACAAACTTCTCTCTGCTGAAACAAGCCGGA
GATGTCGAAGAGAATCCTGGACCGATGACCGAGTACAAGCCCACGGTGCGCCTCGCCACCCGCGACGACG
TCCCCAGGGCCGTACGCACCCTCGCCGCCGCGTTCGCCGACTACCCCGCCACGCGCCACACCGTCGATCC
GGACCGCCACATCGAGCGGGTCACCGAGCTGCAAGAACTCTTCCTCACGCGCGTCGGGCTCGACATCGGC
AAGGTGTGGGTCGCGGACGACGGCGCCGCGGTGGCGGTCTGGACCACGCCGGAGAGCGTCGAAGCGGGGG
CGGTGTTCGCCGAGATCGGCCCGCGCATGGCCGAGTTGAGCGGTTCCCGGCTGGCCGCGCAGCAACAGAT
GGAAGGCCTCCTGGCGCCGCACCGGCCCAAGGAGCCCGCGTGGTTCCTGGCCACCGTCGGCGTGTCGCCC
GACCACCAGGGCAAGGGTCTGGGCAGCGCCGTCGTGCTCCCCGGAGTGGAGGCGGCCGAGCGCGCCGGGG
TGCCCGCCTTCCTGGAGACCTCCGCGCCCCGCAACCTCCCCTTCTACGAGCGGCTCGGCTTCACCGTCAC
CGCCGACGTCGAGGTGCCCGAAGGACCGCGCACCTGGTGCATGACCCGCAAGCCCGGTGCCTAAAGTTGA
TAATAGATAACTTCGTATAGCATACATTATACGAAGTTATGAATTCGATATCAAGCTTATCGATAATCAA
CCTCTGGATTACAAAATTTGTGAAAGATTGACTGGTATTCTTAACTATGTTGCTCCTTTTACGCTATGTG
GATACGCTGCTTTAATGCCTTTGTATCATGCTATTGCTTCCCGTATGGCTTTCATTTTCTCCTCCTTGTA
TAAATCCTGGTTGCTGTCTCTTTATGAGGAGTTGTGGCCCGTTGTCAGGCAACGTGGCGTGGTGTGCACT
GTGTTTGCTGACGCAACCCCCACTGGTTGGGGCATTGCCACCACCTGTCAGCTCCTTTCCGGGACTTTCG
CTTTCCCCCTCCCTATTGCCACGGCGGAACTCATCGCCGCCTGCCTTGCCCGCTGCTGGACAGGGGCTCG
GCTGTTGGGCACTGACAATTCCGTGGTGTTGTCGGGGAAATCATCGTCCTTTCCTTGGCTGCTCGCCTGT
GTTGCCACCTGGATTCTGCGCGGGACGTCCTTCTGCTACGTCCCTTCGGCCCTCAATCCAGCGGACCTTC
CTTCCCGCGGCCTGCTGCCGGCTCTGCGGCCTCTTCCGCGTCTTCGCCTTCGCCCTCAGACGAGTCGGAT
CTCCCTTTGGGCCGCCTCCCCGCATCGATACCGTCGACCTCGAGACCTAGAAAAACATGGAGCAATCACA
AGTAGCAATACAGCAGCTACCAATGCTGATTGTGCCTGGCTAGAAGCACAAGAGGAGGAGGAGGTGGGTT
TTCCAGTCACACCTCAGGTACCTTTAAGACCAATGACTTACAAGGCAGCTGTAGATCTTAGCCACTTTTT
AAAAGAAAAGGGGGGACTGGAAGGGCTAATTCACTCCCAACGAAGACAAGATATCCTTGATCTGTGGATC
TACCACACACAAGGCTACTTCCCTGATTGGCAGAACTACACACCAGGGCCAGGGATCAGATATCCACTGA
CCTTTGGATGGTGCTACAAGCTAGTACCAGTTGAGCAAGAGAAGGTAGAAGAAGCCAATGAAGGAGAGAA
CACCCGCTTGTTACACCCTGTGAGCCTGCATGGGATGGATGACCCGGAGAGAGAAGTATTAGAGTGGAGG
TTTGACAGCCGCCTAGCATTTCATCACATGGCCCGAGAGCTGCATCCGGACTGTACTGGGTCTCTCTGGT
TAGACCAGATCTGAGCCTGGGAGCTCTCTGGCTAACTAGGGAACCCACTGCTTAAGCCTCAATAAAGCTT
GCCTTGAGTGCTTCAAGTAGTGTGTGCCCGTCTGTTGTGTGACTCTGGTAACTAGAGATCCCTCAGACCC
TTTTAGTCAGTGTGGAAAATCTCTAGCAGGGCCCGTTTAAACCCGCTGATCAGCCTCGACTGTGCCTTCT
AGTTGCCAGCCATCTGTTGTTTGCCCCTCCCCCGTGCCTTCCTTGACCCTGGAAGGTGCCACTCCCACTG
TCCTTTCCTAATAAAATGAGGAAATTGCATCGCATTGTCTGAGTAGGTGTCATTCTATTCTGGGGGGTGG
GGTGGGGCAGGACAGCAAGGGGGAGGATTGGGAAGACAATAGCAGGCATGCTGGGGATGCGGTGGGCTCT
ATGGCTTCTGAGGCGGAAAGAACCAGCTGGGGCTCTAGGGGGTATCCCC
[124 nt withheld, positions 8870-8993]
C
[91 nt withheld, positions 8995-9085]
A
[49 nt withheld, positions 9087-9135]
CCTTTGACGTTGGAGTCCACGTTCTTT
[37 nt withheld, positions 9163-9199]
ACCCTATCTCGGTCTATTCTTTTGATTTATAAGGGATTTTGCCGATTTCGGCCTATTGGTTAAAAAATGA
GCTGATTTAACAAAAATTTAACGCGAATTAATTCTGTGGAATGTGTGTCAGTTAGGGTGTGGAAAGTCCC
CAGGCTCCCCAGCAGGCAGAAGTATGCAAAGCATGCATCTCAATTAGTCAGCAACCAGGTGTGGAAAGTC
CCCAGGCTCCCCAGCAGGCAGAAGTATGCAAAGCATGCATCTCAATTAGTCAGCAACCATAGTCCCGCCC
CTAACTCCGCCCATCCCGCCCCTAACTCCGCCCAGTTCCGCCCATTCTCCGCCCCATGGCTGACTAATTT
TTTTTATTTATGCAGAGGCCGAGGCCGCCTCTGCCTCTGAGCTATTCCAGAAGTAGTGAGGAGGCTTTTT
TGGAGGCCTAGGCTTTTGCAAAAAGCTCCCGGGAGCTTGTATATCCATTTTCGGATCTGATCAGCACGTG
TTGACAATTAATCATCGGCATAGTATATCGGCATAGTATAATACGACAAGGTGAGGAACTAAACCATGGC
CAAGTTGACCAGTGCCGTTCCGGTGCTCACCGCGCGCGACGTCGCCGGAGCGGTCGAGTTCTGGACCGAC
CGGCTCGGGTTCTCCCGGGACTTCGTGGAGGACGACTTCGCCGGTGTGGTCCGGGACGACGTGACCCTGT
TCATCAGCGCGGTCCAGGACCAGGTGGTGCCGGACAACACCCTGGCCTGGGTGTGGGTGCGCGGCCTGGA
CGAGCTGTACGCCGAGTGGTCGGAGGTCGTGTCCACGAACTTCCGGGACGCCTCCGGGCCGGCCATGACC
GAGATCGGCGAGCAGCCGTGGGGGCGGGAGTTCGCCCTGCGCGACCCGGCCGGCAACTGCGTGCACTTCG
TGGCCGAGGAGCAGGACTGACACGTGCTACGAGATTTCGATTCCACCGCCGCCTTCTATGAAAGGTTGGG
CTTCGGAATCGTTTTCCGGGACGCCGGCTGGATGATCCTCCAGCGCGGGGATCTCATGCTGGAGTTCTTC
GCCCACCCCAACTTGTTTATTGCAGCTTATAATGGTTACAAATAAAGCAATAGCATCACAAATTTCACAA
ATAAAGCATTTTTTTCACTGCATTCTAGTTGTGGTTTGTCCAAACTCATCAATGTATCTTATCATGTCTG
TATACCGTCGACCTCTAGCTAGAGCTTGGCGTAATCATGGTCATAGCTGTTTCCTGTGTGAAATTGTTAT
CCGCTCACAATTCCACACAACATACGAGCCGGAAGCATAAAGTGTAAAGCCTGGGGTGCCTAATGAGTGA
GCTAACTCACATTAATTGCGTTGCGCTCACTGCCCGCTTTCCAGTCGGGAAACCTGTCGTGCCAGCTGCA
TTAATGAATCGGCCAACGCGCGGGGAGAGGCGGTTTGCGTATTGGGCGCTCTTCCGCTTCCTCGCTCACT
GACTCGCTGCGCTCGGTCGTTCGGCTGCGGCGAGCGGTATCAGCTCACTCAAAGGCGGTAATACGGTTAT
CCACAGAATCAGGGGATAACGCAGGAAAGAACATGTGAGCAAAAGGCCAGCAAAAGGCCAGGAACCGTAA
AAAGGCCGCGTTGCTGGCGTTTTTCCATAGGCTCCGCCCCCCTGACGAGCATCACAAAAATCGACGCTCA
AGTCAGAGGTGGCGAAACCCGACAGGACTATAAAGATACCAGGCGTTTCCCCCTGGAAGCTCCCTCGTGC
GCTCTCCTGTTCCGACCCTGCCGCTTACCGGATACCTGTCCGCCTTTCTCCCTTCGGGAAGCGTGGCGCT
TTCTCATAGCTCACGCTGTAGGTATCTCAGTTCGGTGTAGGTCGTTCGCTCCAAGCTGGGCTGTGTGCAC
GAACCCCCCGTTCAGCCCGACCGCTGCGCCTTATCCGGTAACTATCGTCTTGAGTCCAACCCGGTAAGAC
ACGACTTATCGCCACTGGCAGCAGCCACTGGTAACAGGATTAGCAGAGCGAGGTATGTAGGCGGTGCTAC
AGAGTTCTTGAAGTGGTGGCCTAACTACGGCTACACTAGAAGAACAGTATTTGGTATCTGCGCTCTGCTG
AAGCCAGTTACCTTCGGAAAAAGAGTTGGTAGCTCTTGATCCGGCAAACAAACCACCGCTGGTAGCGGTG
GTTTTTTTGTTTGCAAGCAGCAGATTACGCGCAGAAAAAAAGGATCTCAAGAAGATCCTTTGATCTTTTC
TACGGGGTCTGACGCTCAGTGGAACGAAAACTCACGTTAAGGGATTTTGGTCATGAGATTATCAAAAAGG
ATCTTCACCTAGATCCTTTTAAATTAAAAATGAAGTTTTAAATCAATCTAAAGTATATATGAGTAAACTT
GGTCTGACAGTTACCAATGCTTAATCAGTGAGGCACCTATCTCAGCGATCTGTCTATTTCGTTCATCCAT
AGTTGCCTGACTCCCCGTCGTGTAGATAACTACGATACGGGAGGGCTTACCATCTGGCCCCAGTGCTGCA
ATGATACCGCGAGACCCACGCTCACCGGCTCCAGATTTATCAGCAATAAACCAGCCAGCCGGAAGGGCCG
AGCGCAGAAGTGGTCCTGCAACTTTATCCGCCTCCATCCAGTCTATTAATTGTTGCCGGGAAGCTAGAGT
AAGTAGTTCGCCAGTTAATAGTTTGCGCAACGTTGTTGCCATTGCTACAGGCATCGTGGTGTCACGCTCG
TCGTTTGGTATGGCTTCATTCAGCTCCGGTTCCCAACGATCAAGGCGAGTTACATGATCCCCCATGTTGT
GCAAAAAAGCGGTTAGCTCCTTCGGTCCTCCGATCGTTGTCAGAAGTAAGTTGGCCGCAGTGTTATCACT
CATGGTTATGGCAGCACTGCATAATTCTCTTACTGTCATGCCATCCGTAAGATGCTTTTCTGTGACTGGT
GAGTACTCAACCAAGTCATTCTGAGAATAGTGTATGCGGCGACCGAGTTGCTCTTGCCCGGCGTCAATAC
GGGATAATACCGCGCCACATAGCAGAACTTTAAAAGTGCTCATCATTGGAAAACGTTCTTCGGGGCGAAA
ACTCTCAAGGATCTTACCGCTGTTGAGATCCAGTTCGATGTAACCCACTCGTGCACCCAACTGATCTTCA
GCATCTTTTACTTTCACCAGCGTTTCTGGGTGAGCAAAAACAGGAAGGCAAAATGCCGCAAAAAAGGGAA
TAAGGGCGACACGGAAATGTTGAATACTCATACTCTTCCTTTTTCAATATTATTGAAGCATTTATCAGGG
TTATTGTCTCATGAGCGGATACATATTTGAATGTATTTAGAAAAATAAACAAATAGGGGTTCCGCGCACA
TTTCCCCGAAAAGTGCCACCTGACGTCGACGGATCGGGAGATCTCCCGATCCCCTATGGTGCACTCTCAG
TACAATCTGCTCTGATGCCGCATAGTTAAGCCAGTATCTGCTCCCTGCTTGTGTGTTGGAGGTCGCTGAG
TAGTGCGCGAGCAAAATTTAAGCTACAACAAGGCAAGGCTTGACCGACAATTGCATGAAGAATCTGCTTA
GGGTTAGGCGTTTTGCGCTGCTTCGCGATGTACGGGCCAGATATACGCGTTGACATTGATTATTGACTAG
TTATTAATAGTAATCAATTACGGGGTCATTAGTTCATAGCCCATATATGGAGTTCCGCGTTACATAACTT
ACGGTAAATGGCCCGCCTGGCTGACCGCCCAACGACCCCCGCCCATTGACGTCAATAATGACGTATGT
Features (pLannotate 1.2.2; 39 found; start..end, strand, type, name):
    224..423     +  promoter       CMV promoter: human cytomegalovirus (CMV) immediate early promoter
    441..621     +  LTR            5' LTR (truncated): truncated 5' long terminal repeat (LTR) from HIV-1
    668..793     +  misc_feature   HIV-1 Ψ: packaging signal of human immunodeficiency virus type 1
    777..1140    +  CDS            HIV-1 gag (fragment): gag protein from human immunodeficiency virus 1; gag
   1286..1519    +  misc_feature   RRE: The Rev response element (RRE) of HIV-1 allows for Rev-dependent mRNA export from the nucleus to the cytoplasm.
   1896..1996    +  CDS            Rev (fragment): human immunodeficiency virus 1 (HIV-1) Rev protein; rev; enhances nuclear export of unspliced and incompletely spliced viral mRNAs
   2046..2163    +  misc_feature   cPPT/CTS: central polypurine tract and central termination sequence of HIV-1
   2245..2263    +  promoter       T3 promoter: promoter for bacteriophage T3 RNA polymerase
   2297..2364    -  misc_RNA       tracrRNA (fragment): trans-activating CRISPR RNA for the Streptococcus pyogenes CRISPR/Cas9 system
   3427..4086    +  CDS            deoC1: DEOC1_STAAN - Also known as dra. Experimental evidence at protein level: Swiss-Prot protein existence level 1. Catalyzes a reversible aldol reaction between acetaldehyde and D-glyceraldehyde 3-phosphate to generate 2-deoxy-D-ribose 5- phosphate. From Staphylococcus aureus (strain N315).
   4272..4512    -  promoter       U6 promoter: RNA polymerase III promoter for human U6 snRNA
   4527..4545    -  promoter       T7 promoter: promoter for bacteriophage T7 RNA polymerase
   4553..4574    +  CDS            lacZα (fragment): LacZα fragment of β-galactosidase; lacZ fragment
   4600..5811    +  promoter       UbC promoter: human ubiquitin C promoter
   5822..5839    -  misc_feature   MCS (fragment): pUC18/19 multiple cloning site
   5840..6538    +  CDS            TagBFP: TagBFP is a basic (constitutively fluorescent) blue fluorescent protein published in 2008, derived from Entacmaea quadricolor. It is reported to be a very rapidly-maturing monomer with very low acid sensitivity.
   6605..7202    +  CDS            PuroR (fragment): puromycin N-acetyltransferase; pac from Streptomyces; confers resistance to puromycin
   7217..7250    +  protein_bind   loxP: Cre-mediated recombination occurs in the 8-bp core sequence (GCATACAT). Cre recombinase
   7251..7275    +  misc_feature   MCS (fragment): pBluescript multiple cloning site
   7275..7863    +  misc_feature   WPRE: woodchuck hepatitis virus posttranscriptional regulatory element
   7800..8381    +  CDS            nef (fragment): NEF_HV1H2 - Experimental evidence at protein level: Swiss-Prot protein existence level 1. Extracellular Nef protein targets CD4(+) T-lymphocytes for apoptosis by interacting with CXCR4 surface receptors. From Human immunodeficiency virus type 1 group M subtype B (isolate HXB2) (HIV-1).
   8388..8568    +  LTR            5' LTR (truncated): truncated 5' long terminal repeat (LTR) from HIV-1
   8600..8824    +  polyA_signal   bGH poly(A) signal: bovine growth hormone polyadenylation signal
   8828..8849    +  promoter       SV40 promoter (fragment): SV40 enhancer and early promoter
   8870..9298    +  rep_origin     f1 ori (sequence partly withheld): f1 bacteriophage origin of replication; arrow indicates direction of (+) strand synthesis
   9312..9641    +  promoter       SV40 promoter: SV40 enhancer and early promoter
   9689..9736    +  promoter       EM7 promoter: synthetic bacterial promoter&nbsp
   9755..10129   +  CDS            BleoR: antibiotic-binding protein; Sh ble from Streptoalloteichus hindustanus; confers resistance to bleomycin, phleomycin, and Zeocin™
  10139..10264   +  CDS            ble (fragment): BLE_KLEPN - Experimental evidence at protein level: Swiss-Prot protein existence level 1. Binding protein with a strong affinity to the bleomycin family of antibiotics. Binds to CL990; an antimitotic-antibiotic compound. From Klebsiella pneumoniae.
  10259..10380   +  polyA_signal   SV40 poly(A) signal: SV40 polyadenylation signal
  10451..10473   -  protein_bind   lac operator (fragment): The lac repressor binds to the lac operator to inhibit transcription in E. coli. This inhibition can be relieved by adding lactose or isopropyl-β-D-thiogalactopyranoside (IPTG). lac repressor encoded by lacI
  10477..10507   -  promoter       lac promoter: promoter for the E. coli lac operon
  10522..10543   -  protein_bind   CAP binding site: CAP binding activates transcription in the presence of cAMP. E. coli catabolite activator protein
  10556..10648   -  CDS            lacI (fragment): lac repressor; lacI; The lac repressor binds to the lac operator to inhibit transcription in E. coli. This inhibition can be relieved by adding lactose or isopropyl-β-D-thiogalactopyranoside (IPTG).
  10831..11419   -  rep_origin     ori: high-copy-number ColE1/pMB1/pBR322/pUC origin of replication
  11590..12450   -  CDS            AmpR: β-lactamase; bla; confers resistance to ampicillin, carbenicillin, and related antibiotics
  12451..12555   -  promoter       AmpR promoter: bla
  12614..12666   -  misc_feature   bom (fragment): basis of mobility region from pBR322
  12821..223     +  enhancer       CMV enhancer (across the origin): human cytomegalovirus immediate early enhancer
