[The description below was written by a language model from this plasmid's Addgene catalogue record and pLannotate feature annotations shown in this document.]
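Description:
pLenti-hU6-enhanced_gRNA-BFP-P2A-PuroR is an empty lentiviral CRISPR backbone for cloning and delivering single guide RNAs. It derives from pLV-U6-gRNA-UbC-eGFP-P2A-Bsr, with eGFP replaced by TagBFP; its name and marker also indicate puromycin rather than blasticidin selection. It is propagated in E. coli through a high-copy ColE1/pUC-type origin with ampicillin resistance. An f1 origin and an SV40/EM7-driven bleomycin (Zeocin) resistance cassette lie outside the viral region. The viral genome is transcribed from a CMV enhancer/promoter fused to a truncated HIV-1 5' LTR. It carries the Ψ packaging signal, RRE, cPPT/CTS and WPRE, followed by a truncated 3' LTR and a bGH polyadenylation signal. Because the CMV-fused 5' LTR removes dependence on Tat, this layout is consistent with Tat-independent packaging using helper plasmids supplied in trans.

Two expression units sit between the LTRs. On the reverse strand, a human U6 Pol III promoter drives the guide cassette, which ends in a Streptococcus pyogenes Cas9 tracrRNA-derived scaffold described in the name as "enhanced". The roughly 1.9 kb between promoter and scaffold includes a region annotated as a bacterial deoC1 sequence. It probably serves as a stuffer that is replaced when a spacer is cloned in, although the record does not say so; the listed cloning method is Gibson assembly. On the forward strand, the human UbC promoter expresses TagBFP linked by a P2A peptide to puromycin N-acetyltransferase, so transduced cells can be tracked by blue fluorescence and enriched with puromycin. A single loxP site follows this cassette. The vector encodes no Cas9, which must be supplied separately. The associated publication concerns guide RNA detection in single-cell CRISPR screens.
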