Addgene plasmid #230935: pLenti-hU6-enhanced_gRNA-BFP-P2A-PuroR
Purpose: (Empty Backbone) gRNA cloning vector encoding BFP and puromycin resistance
Depositing lab: Charles Gersbach. Depositing organization: Duke University. Publication: Characterization and bioinformatic filtering of ambient gRNAs in single-cell CRISPR screens using CLEANSER. Liu S, Hamilton MC, Cowart T, Barrera A, Bounds LR, Nelson AC, Dornbaum SF, Riley JW, Doty RW, Allen AS, Crawford GE, Majoros WH, Gersbach CA. Cell Genom. 2025 Feb 4:100766. doi: 10.1016/j.xgen.2025.100766. PubMed 39914388.
Backbone
  Vector backbone: pLV-U6-gRNA-UbC-eGFP-P2A-Bsr
  Backbone manufacturer: Charles Gersbach (Addgene plasmid # 83925)
  Modifications to backbone: modified eGFP to TagBFP
  Vector type: Lentiviral, CRISPR
  Promoter: hU6
  Selectable markers: Puromycin
  Tag / fusion protein: TagBFP
Growth in bacteria
  Bacterial resistance: Ampicillin, 100 μg/mL
  Growth temperature: 30°C
  Growth strain: NEB Stable
  Copy number: Unknown
Gene/Insert
  Cloning method: Gibson Cloning
Terms and licenses: Academic/Nonprofit Terms; Industry Terms: Not Available to Industry
Depositor comments: Please visit https://doi.org/10.1101/2024.09.04.611293 for bioRxiv preprint.
How to cite: pLenti-hU6-enhanced_gRNA-BFP-P2A-PuroR was a gift from Charles Gersbach (Addgene plasmid # 230935 ; http://n2t.net/addgene:230935 ; RRID:Addgene_230935)
